>Addgene plasmid #233565 | [#GS16-LV] Syn1-MitoTRACER - Donor | addgene full sequence | sequence record 463818 | Addgene NGS Result
TTGAGATCCTTTTTTTCTGCGCGTAATCTGCTGCTTGCAAACAAAAAAACCACCGCTACCAGCGGTGGTT
TGTTTGCCGGATCAAGAGCTACCAACTCTTTTTCCGAAGGTAACTGGCTTCAGCAGAGCGCAGATACCAA
ATACTGTTCTTCTAGTGTAGCCGTAGTTAGGCCACCACTTCAAGAACTCTGTAGCACCGCCTACATACCT
CGCTCTGCTAATCCTGTTACCAGTGGCTGCTGCCAGTGGCGATAAGTCGTGTCTTACCGGGTTGGACTCA
AGACGATAGTTACCGGATAAGGCGCAGCGGTCGGGCTGAACGGGGGGTTCGTGCACACAGCCCAGCTTGG
AGCGAACGACCTACACCGAACTGAGATACCTACAGCGTGAGCTATGAGAAAGCGCCACGCTTCCCGAAGG
GAGAAAGGCGGACAGGTATCCGGTAAGCGGCAGGGTCGGAACAGGAGAGCGCACGAGGGAGCTTCCAGGG
GGAAACGCCTGGTATCTTTATAGTCCTGTCGGGTTTCGCCACCTCTGACTTGAGCGTCGATTTTTGTGAT
GCTCGTCAGGGGGGCGGAGCCTATGGAAAAACGCCAGCAACGCGGCCTTTTTACGGTTCCTGGCCTTTTG
CTGGCCTTTTGCTCACATGTTCTTTCCTGCGTTATCCCCTGATTCTGTGGATAACCGTATTACCGCCATG
CATTAGTTATTAATATGTACTACAAACTTAGTAGTTGGAAGGGCTAATTCACTCCCAAAGAAGACAAGAT
ATCCTTGATCTGTGGATCTACCACACACAAGGCTACTTCCCTGATTAGCAGAACTACACACCAGGGCCAG
GGGTCAGATATCCACTGACCTTTGGATGGTGCTACAAGCTAGTACCAGTTGAGCCAGATAAGGTAGAAGA
GGCCAATAAAGGAGAGAACACCAGCTTGTTACACCCTGTGAGCCTGCATGGGATGGATGACCCGGAGAGA
GAAGTGTTAGAGTGGAGGTTTGACAGCCGCCTAGCATTTCATCACGTGGCCCGAGAGCTGCATCCGGAGT
ACTTCAAGAACTGCTGATATCGAGCTTGCTACAAGGGACTTTCCGCTGGGGACTTTCCAGGGAGGCGTGG
CCTGGGCGGGACTGGGGAGTGGCGAGCCCTCAGATCCTGCATATAAGCAGCTGCTTTTTGCCTGTACTGG
GTCTCTCTGGTTAGACCAGATCTGAGCCTGGGAGCTCTCTGGCTAACTAGGGAACCCACTGCTTAAGCCT
CAATAAAGCTTGCCTTGAGTGCTTCAAGTAGTGTGTGCCCGTCTGTTGTGTGACTCTGGTAACTAGAGAT
CCCTCAGACCCTTTTAGTCAGTGTGGAAAATCTCTAGCAGTGGCGCCCGAACAGGGACTTGAAAGCGAAA
GGGAAACCAGAGGAGCTCTCTCGACGCAGGACTCGGCTTGCTGAAGCGCGCACGGCAAGAGGCGAGGGGC
GGCGACTGGTGAGTACGCCAAAAATTTTGACTAGCGGAGGCTAGAAGGAGAGAGATGGGTGCGAGAGCGT
CAGTATTAAGCGGGGGAGAATTAGATCGCGATGGGAAAAAATTCGGTTAAGGCCAGGGGGAAAGAAAAAA
TATAAATTAAAACATATAGTATGGGCAAGCAGGGAGCTAGAACGATTCGCAGTTAATCCTGGCCTGTTAG
AAACATCAGAAGGCTGTAGACAAATACTGGGACAGCTACAACCATCCCTTCAGACAGGATCAGAAGAACT
TAGATCATTATATAATACAGTAGCAACCCTCTATTGTGTGCATCAAAGGATAGAGATAAAAGACACCAAG
GAAGCTTTAGACAAGATAGAGGAAGAGCAAAACAAAAGTAAGACCACCGCACAGCAAGCGGCCGGCCGCT
GATCTTCAGACCTGGAGGAGGAGATATGAGGGACAATTGGAGAAGTGAATTATATAAATATAAAGTAGTA
AAAATTGAACCATTAGGAGTAGCACCCACCAAGGCAAAGAGAAGAGTGGTGCAGAGAGAAAAAAGAGCAG
TGGGAATAGGAGCTTTGTTCCTTGGGTTCTTGGGAGCAGCAGGAAGCACTATGGGCGCAGCGTCAATGAC
GCTGACGGTACAGGCCAGACAATTATTGTCTGGTATAGTGCAGCAGCAGAACAATTTGCTGAGGGCTATT
GAGGCGCAACAGCATCTGTTGCAACTCACAGTCTGGGGCATCAAGCAGCTCCAGGCAAGAATCCTGGCTG
TGGAAAGATACCTAAAGGATCAACAGCTCCTGGGGATTTGGGGTTGCTCTGGAAAACTCATTTGCACCAC
TGCTGTGCCTTGGAATGCTAGTTGGAGTAATAAATCTCTGGAACAGATTTGGAATCACACGACCTGGATG
GAGTGGGACAGAGAAATTAACAATTACACAAGCTTAATACACTCCTTAATTGAAGAATCGCAAAACCAGC
AAGAAAAGAATGAACAAGAATTATTGGAATTAGATAAATGGGCAAGTTTGTGGAATTGGTTTAACATAAC
AAATTGGCTGTGGTATATAAAATTATTCATAATGATAGTAGGAGGCTTGGTAGGTTTAAGAATAGTTTTT
GCTGTACTTTCTATAGTGAATAGAGTTAGGCAGGGATATTCACCATTATCGTTTCAGACCCACCTCCCAA
CCCCGAGGGGACCCGACAGGCCCGAAGGAATAGAAGAAGAAGGTGGAGAGAGAGACAGAGACAGATCCAT
TCGATTAGTGAACGGATCTCGACGGTATCGGTTAACTTTTAAAAGAAAAGGGGGGATTGGGGGGTACAGT
GCAGGGGAAAGAATAGTAGACATAATAGCAACAGACATACAAACTAAAGAATTACAAAAACAAATTACAA
AAATTCAAAATTTTATCGATCACGAGACTAGCATTAATGCATACCCAGAGTTTCCTTGCTCATCTGGGAG
TCTGTGTTTTTCCTAGATGTGTGCACTTGTGTGAGATTCTCTGGGTGTGAGTCAAAGTGTTATCTGAATG
TGTAATGTGTGCTCAATATGCTCATGTGTGTTACCCTGAGCTTCTGTGTCTACATATATACCTGGATGCC
TGTGTGTTCTGTGATGTACATATATATTCTGTCTTTCCTTCCTTTTCTATTTGTGTTATTCCATGTGTTC
TTTCAGATTCTCACCACCAAGGGCAAGGATATGTTAACTACCCAAGTGTCCACCTCCGCCTGTCTGGTGA
TGTTTACGCCACCCCCGTGCTCTTTTCTTTGCCCGACAGAGTTGTTATAGGAGATGTCTCCCCGGGAACA
CTGCAGGAAGGAGAATTTCTACATTTATGTTCCCCTCTGAGTGTGCTTCTATCCCCAAAATGCCTTCAAA
GGTGAAAATCAACACTGGAAACCCAAGTATCTGGGAAGGGCAAGAGTGTGTAAGTGCAAGTTAGCCTAAG
GAATAGGAAGAGGTTGGTAAACAGGGTAGGATCGTGGGAGGGAGTTTCGTTACTACAGGTCCGGACCCTC
AGGACAAGAACCCCACCCCCACTCCCCAAATTGCGCATCCCCCGCCCCCATCAGAGGGGGAGGGGAAGAG
GTTGCGGCGCGGCGCATGCGCACTGTCGGATTCAGCACCGCGGTCAGAGCCTTCGCCTCCGCTGCCGGCG
CGCACCACCACCTCCCCAGCACCAAAGGCTGACTGACGCCACTCACTAGCCCTCCCCAAACTCCCCTTCC
TCGCCGCCTTGGTCGCGTCCATGCTGCCGTGAGTCCAGTCGGACCGCACCACGAGAGGTGCAAGATAGGG
AGGTGCGGGCGCGACCATACGCTCTGCGGCGGCAGAGCCTCGGCGCTGCCTCAGTCTGCAGCGGGCAGCA
GAGGAGTCGCGTCGTGCCAGAGAGCACCGCCGTGCTCCTGAGCCCCTCGCGCTCCGCCCCCGCGGCCCAC
AGACCCACTGCCCCTTGGGCTAGCTGTTTAAACCTCTAGAGCTACCGGTGCGGCCGCATTAATTAACTAG
GCGCGCCAACTCGACCGGACTCAGATATCGAGCTCAAGCTTCGAATTCTGCAGTCGACGGTACCGCGGGC
CCGGGTACGGGAATTCGCCACCATGGTGCCCAAGAAGAAGAGGAAAGTCTCCAACCTGCTGACTGTGCAC
CAAAACCTGCCTGCCCTCCCTGTGGATGCCACCTCTGATGAAGTCAGGAAGAACCTGATGGACATGTTCA
GGGACAGGCAGGCCTTCTCTGAACACACCTGGAAGATGCTCCTGTCTGTGTGCAGATCCTGGGCTGCCTG
GTGCAAGCTGAACAACAGGAAATGGTTCCCTGCTGAACCTGAGGATGTGAGGGACTACCTCCTGTACCTG
CAAGCCAGAGGCCTGGCTGTGAAGACCATCCAACAGCACCTGGGCCAGCTCAACATGCTGCACAGGAGAT
CTGGCCTGCCTCGCCCTTCTGACTCCAATGCTGTGTCCCTGGTGATGAGGAGAATCAGAAAGGAGAATGT
GGATGCTGGGGAGAGAGCCAAGCAGGCCCTGGCCTTTGAACGCACTGACTTTGACCAAGTCAGATCCCTG
ATGGAGAACTCTGACAGATGCCAGGACATCAGGAACCTGGCCTTCCTGGGCATTGCCTACAACACCCTGC
TGCGCATTGCCGAAATTGCCAGAATCAGAGTGAAGGACATCTCCCGCACCGATGGTGGGAGAATGCTGAT
CCACATTGGCAGGACCAAGACCCTGGTGTCCACAGCTGGTGTGGAGAAGGCCCTGTCCCTGGGGGTTACC
AAGCTGGTGGAGAGATGGATCTCTGTGTCTGGTGTGGCTGATGACCCCAACAACTACCTGTTCTGCCGGG
TCAGAAAGAATGGTGTGGCTGCCCCTTCTGCCACCTCCCAACTGTCCACCCGGGCCCTGGAAGGGATCTT
TGAGGCCACCCACCGCCTGATCTATGGTGCCAAGGATGACTCTGGGCAGAGATACCTGGCCTGGTCTGGC
CACTCTGCCAGAGTGGGTGCTGCCAGGGACATGGCCAGGGCTGGTGTGTCCATCCCTGAAATCATGCAGG
CTGGTGGCTGGACCAATGTGAACATTGTGATGAACTACATCAGAAACCTGGACTCTGAGACTGGGGCCAT
GGTGAGGCTGCTAGAGGATGGGGACAGAGAGAACCTGTACTTCCAGTCTCTCGAGGGCAGCGCCGGATAC
CCTTATGATGTGCCTGATTATGCTGGAGGGAGCGGCCGTGATCATATGGTTCTTCATGAATATGTTAATG
CTGCTGGTATTACTCCGCGGCATCGAGGCGACGGAGAGCCTAGTGGAGTTCCTGTAGCTGTGGTGCTGCT
GCCAGTGTTTGCCCTTACCCTGGTAGCAGTTTGGGCCTTCGTGAGATACCGAAAGCAGCTCTGAGGGAAT
TCCGATAATCAACCTCTGGATTACAAAATTTGTGAAAGATTGACTGGTATTCTTAACTATGTTGCTCCTT
TTACGCTATGTGGATACGCTGCTTTAATGCCTTTGTATCATGCTATTGCTTCCCGTATGGCTTTCATTTT
CTCCTCCTTGTATAAATCCTGGTTGCTGTCTCTTTATGAGGAGTTGTGGCCCGTTGTCAGGCAACGTGGC
GTGGTGTGCACTGTGTTTGCTGACGCAACCCCCACTGGTTGGGGCATTGCCACCACCTGTCAGCTCCTTT
CCGGGACTTTCGCTTTCCCCCTCCCTATTGCCACGGCGGAACTCATCGCCGCCTGCCTTGCCCGCTGCTG
GACAGGGGCTCGGCTGTTGGGCACTGACAATTCCGTGGTGTTGTCGGGGAAGCTGACGTCCTTTCCATGG
CTGCTCGCCTGTGTTGCCACCTGGATTCTGCGCGGGACGTCCTTCTGCTACGTCCCTTCGGCCCTCAATC
CAGCGGACCTTCCTTCCCGCGGCCTGCTGCCGGCTCTGCGGCCTCTTCCGCGTCTTCGCCTTCGCCCTCA
GACGAGTCGGATCTCCCTTTGGGCCGCCTCCCCGCATCGGGAATTCGAGCTCGGTACCTTTAAGACCAAT
GACTTACAAGGCAGCTGTAGATCTTAGCCACTTTTTAAAAGAAAAGGGGGGACTGGAAGGGCTAATTCAC
TCCCAACGAAGACAAGATGGGATCAATTCACCATGGGAATAACTTCGTATAGCATACATTATACGAAGTT
ATGCTGCTTTTTGCTTGTACTGGGTCTCTCTGGTTAGACCAGATCTGAGCCTGGGAGCTCTCTGGCTAAC
TAGGGAACCCACTGCTTAAGCCTCAATAAAGCTTGCCTTGAGTGCTTCAAGTAGTGTGTGCCCGTCTGTT
GTGTGACTCTGGTAACTAGAGATCCCTCAGACCCTTTTAGTCAGTGTGGAAAATCTCTAGCAGCATCTAG
CTAGCGGCGTAAATTGTAAGCGTTAATATTTTGTTAAAATTCGCGTTAAATTTTTGTTAAATCAGCTCAT
TTTTTAACCAATAGGCCGAAATCGGCAAAATCCCTTATAAATCAAAAGAATAGACCGAGATAGGGT
[37 nt withheld, positions 6507-6543]
AAAGAACGTGGACTCCAACGTCAAAGG
[49 nt withheld, positions 6571-6619]
T
[91 nt withheld, positions 6621-6711]
G
[124 nt withheld, positions 6713-6836]
CAGGTGGCACTTTTCGGGGAAATGTGCGCGGAACCCCTATTTGTTTATTTTTCTAAATACATTCAAATAT
GTATCCGCTCATGAGACAATAACCCTGATAAATGCTTCAATAATATTGAAAAAGGAAGAGTCCTGAGGCG
GAAAGAACCAGCTGTGGAATGTGTGTCAGTTAGGGTGTGGAAAGTCCCCAGGCTCCCCAGCAGGCAGAAG
TATGCAAAGCATGCATCTCAATTAGTCAGCAACCAGGTGTGGAAAGTCCCCAGGCTCCCCAGCAGGCAGA
AGTATGCAAAGCATGCATCTCAATTAGTCAGCAACCATAGTCCCGCCCCTAACTCCGCCCATCCCGCCCC
TAACTCCGCCCAGTTCCGCCCATTCTCCGCCCCATGGCTGACTAATTTTTTTTATTTATGCAGAGGCCGA
GGCCGCCTCGGCCTCTGAGCTATTCCAGAAGTAGTGAGGAGGCTTTTTTGGAGGCCTAGGCTTTTGCAAA
GATCGATCAAGAGACAGGATGAGGATCGTTTCGCATGATTGAACAAGATGGATTGCACGCAGGTTCTCCG
GCCGCTTGGGTGGAGAGGCTATTCGGCTATGACTGGGCACAACAGACAATCGGCTGCTCTGATGCCGCCG
TGTTCCGGCTGTCAGCGCAGGGGCGCCCGGTTCTTTTTGTCAAGACCGACCTGTCCGGTGCCCTGAATGA
ACTGCAAGACGAGGCAGCGCGGCTATCGTGGCTGGCCACGACGGGCGTTCCTTGCGCAGCTGTGCTCGAC
GTTGTCACTGAAGCGGGAAGGGACTGGCTGCTATTGGGCGAAGTGCCGGGGCAGGATCTCCTGTCATCTC
ACCTTGCTCCTGCCGAGAAAGTATCCATCATGGCTGATGCAATGCGGCGGCTGCATACGCTTGATCCGGC
TACCTGCCCATTCGACCACCAAGCGAAACATCGCATCGAGCGAGCACGTACTCGGATGGAAGCCGGTCTT
GTCGATCAGGATGATCTGGACGAAGAGCATCAGGGGCTCGCGCCAGCCGAACTGTTCGCCAGGCTCAAGG
CGAGCATGCCCGACGGCGAGGATCTCGTCGTGACCCATGGCGATGCCTGCTTGCCGAATATCATGGTGGA
AAATGGCCGCTTTTCTGGATTCATCGACTGTGGCCGGCTGGGTGTGGCGGACCGCTATCAGGACATAGCG
TTGGCTACCCGTGATATTGCTGAAGAGCTTGGCGGCGAATGGGCTGACCGCTTCCTCGTGCTTTACGGTA
TCGCCGCTCCCGATTCGCAGCGCATCGCCTTCTATCGCCTTCTTGACGAGTTCTTCTGAGCGGGACTCTG
GGGTTCGAAATGACCGACCAAGCGACGCCCAACCTGCCATCACGAGATTTCGATTCCACCGCCGCCTTCT
ATGAAAGGTTGGGCTTCGGAATCGTTTTCCGGGACGCCGGCTGGATGATCCTCCAGCGCGGGGATCTCAT
GCTGGAGTTCTTCGCCCACCCTAGGGGGAGGCTAACTGAAACACGGAAGGAGACAATACCGGAAGGAACC
CGCGCTATGACGGCAATAAAAAGACAGAATAAAACGCGCGGTGTTGGGTCGTTTGTTCATAAACGCGGGG
TTCGGTCCCAGGGCTGGCACTCTGTCGATACCCCACCGAGACCCCATTGGGGCCAATACGCCCGCGTTTC
TTCCTTTTCCCCACCCCACCCCCCAAGTTCGGGTGAAGGCCCAGGGCTCGCAGCCAACGTCGGGGCGGCA
GGCCCTGCCATAGCCTCAGGTTACTCATATATACTTTAGATTGATTTAAAACTTCATTTTTAATTTAAAA
GGATCTAGGTGAAGATCCTTTTTGATAATCTCATGACCAAAATCCCTTAACGTGAGTTTTCGTTCCACTG
AGCGTCAGACCCCGTAGAAAAGATCAAAGGATCTTC
Features (pLannotate 1.2.2; 22 found; start..end, strand, type, name):
      1..589     +  rep_origin     ori: high-copy-number ColE1/pMB1/pBR322/pUC origin of replication
    735..1064    +  CDS            nef (fragment): NEF_HV1BR - Experimental evidence at protein level: Swiss-Prot protein existence level 1. Extracellular Nef protein targets CD4(+) T-lymphocytes for apoptosis by interacting with CXCR4 surface receptors (PubMed:14990729). From Human immunodeficiency virus type 1 group M subtype B (isolate BRU/LAI) (HIV-1).
   1112..1369    +  LTR            5' LTR (truncated): truncated 5' long terminal repeat (LTR) from HIV-1
   1416..1541    +  misc_feature   HIV-1 Ψ: packaging signal of human immunodeficiency virus type 1
   1525..1863    +  CDS            HIV-1 gag (fragment): gag protein from human immunodeficiency virus 1; gag
   2038..2271    +  misc_feature   RRE: The Rev response element (RRE) of HIV-1 allows for Rev-dependent mRNA export from the nucleus to the cytoplasm.
   2648..2748    +  CDS            Rev (fragment): human immunodeficiency virus 1 (HIV-1) Rev protein; rev; enhances nuclear export of unspliced and incompletely spliced viral mRNAs
   2767..2884    +  misc_feature   cPPT/CTS: central polypurine tract and central termination sequence of HIV-1
   4005..4065    +  misc_feature   MCS (fragment): multiple cloning site
   4110..5135    +  CDS            cre: RECR_BPP1 - Experimental evidence at protein level: Swiss-Prot protein existence level 1. Catalyzes site-specific recombination between two 34-base- pair LOXP sites. Its role is to maintain the phage genome as a monomeric unit-copy plasmid in the lysogenic state. From Escherichia phage P1 (Bacteriophage P1).
   5271..5381    +  CDS            Synj2bp (fragment): SYJ2B_RAT - Also known as Omp25. Experimental evidence at protein level: Swiss-Prot protein existence level 1. Regulates endocytosis of activin type 2 receptor kinases through the Ral/RALBP1-dependent pathway and may be involved in suppression of activin-induced signal transduction. From Rattus norvegicus (Rat).
   5397..5985    +  misc_feature   WPRE: woodchuck hepatitis virus posttranscriptional regulatory element
   6004..6108    +  CDS            nef (fragment): NEF_HV1LA - Experimental evidence at protein level: Swiss-Prot protein existence level 1. Extracellular Nef protein targets CD4(+) T-lymphocytes for apoptosis by interacting with CXCR4 surface receptors. From Human immunodeficiency virus type 1 group M subtype B (isolate Lai) (HIV-1).
   6129..6162    +  protein_bind   loxP: Cre-mediated recombination occurs in the 8-bp core sequence (GCATACAT). Cre recombinase
   6182..6362    +  LTR            5' LTR (truncated): truncated 5' long terminal repeat (LTR) from HIV-1
   6408..6836    -  rep_origin     f1 ori (sequence partly withheld): f1 bacteriophage origin of replication; arrow indicates direction of (+) strand synthesis
   6863..6967    +  promoter       AmpR promoter: bla
   6969..7326    +  promoter       SV40 promoter: SV40 enhancer and early promoter
   7361..8155    +  CDS            NeoR/KanR: aminoglycoside phosphotransferase from Tn5; aph(3')-II (or nptII); confers resistance to neomycin, kanamycin, and G418 (Geneticin®)
   8176..8328    +  CDS            ble (fragment): BLE_KLEPN - Experimental evidence at protein level: Swiss-Prot protein existence level 1. Binding protein with a strong affinity to the bleomycin family of antibiotics. Binds to CL990; an antimitotic-antibiotic compound. From Klebsiella pneumoniae.
   8387..8434    +  polyA_signal   HSV TK poly(A) signal: herpes simplex virus thymidine kinase polyadenylation signal (Cole and Stacy, 1985)
   8525..8541    -  polyA_signal   bGH poly(A) signal (fragment): bovine growth hormone polyadenylation signal
