[The description below was written by a language model from this plasmid's Addgene catalogue record and pLannotate feature annotations shown in this document.]
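Description:
[#GS16-LV] Syn1-MitoTRACER - Donor is an 8,762 bp HIV-1-based lentiviral transfer plasmid built on pLenSyn1, a backbone modified from a pLenSyn2-EGFP-OMP25C vector. It replicates in bacteria from a high-copy ColE1/pUC origin and also carries an f1 origin. A single Tn5 NeoR/KanR gene, placed behind tandem bacterial (AmpR) and SV40 early promoters and followed by an HSV TK polyadenylation signal, provides kanamycin selection in E. coli and G418 selection in mammalian cells. This cassette lies outside the LTR-flanked region, so it would not be carried in the packaged viral genome. The viral portion includes a truncated 5' LTR, the Ψ packaging signal with a gag fragment, the RRE for Rev-dependent export, cPPT/CTS, WPRE to boost transcript expression, and a truncated 3' LTR with an annotated loxP site immediately upstream of it.

The payload is the synthetic MitoTRACER-Donor reporter, which the catalogue states is driven by the Synapsin1 promoter for expression in donor cells. The promoter is not annotated in the feature table, though an unannotated stretch between the cPPT/CTS and the insert could accommodate it. The annotated coding elements are a Cre recombinase sequence followed by a fragment of rat Synj2bp (OMP25), the same protein named in the parental backbone and one commonly used as a mitochondrial outer-membrane anchor. The record also lists GFP11 and HA tags, which are not annotated either. GFP11 is the small strand of split GFP, which fluoresces only when complemented by the larger fragment. This arrangement suggests that Cre is tethered to donor-cell mitochondria, but the record does not describe the recipient-side reporter. The associated publication concerns nerve-to-cancer mitochondrial transfer during metastasis, consistent with use in marking neuronal donor cells.
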