Addgene plasmid #233565: [#GS16-LV] Syn1-MitoTRACER - Donor
Purpose: Lentiviral construct of the MitoTRACER genetic reporter to be expressed in the donor cells under the Synapsin1 promotor
Depositing lab: Simon Grelet. Depositing organization: University of South Alabama, Mitchell Cancer Institute. Publication: Nerve-to-cancer transfer of mitochondria during cancer metastasis. Hoover G, Gilbert S, Curley O, Obellianne C, Lin MT, Hixson W, Pierce TW, Andrews JF, Alexeyev MF, Ding Y, Bu P, Behbod F, Medina D, Chang JT, Ayala G, Grelet S. Nature. 2025 Jun 25. doi: 10.1038/s41586-025-09176-8. PubMed 40562940.
Backbone
  Vector backbone: pLenSyn1
  Backbone manufacturer: Modifed from pLenSyn2-EGFP-OMP25C, Addgene #71427
  Total vector size (bp): 8762
  Vector type: Mammalian Expression, Lentiviral, Synthetic Biology
  Selectable markers: Neomycin (select with G418)
Growth in bacteria
  Bacterial resistance: Kanamycin, 50 μg/mL
  Growth temperature: 30°C
  Growth strain: NEB Stable
  Copy number: High Copy
Gene/Insert
  Gene/Insert name: MitoTRACER-Donor
  Species: Synthetic
  Tag / fusion protein: GFP11 and HA Tag
  Cloning method: Gibson Cloning
  Sequencing primers: 5′ Nanopore
Terms and licenses: Academic/Nonprofit Terms; Industry Terms: Not Available to Industry
How to cite: [#GS16-LV] Syn1-MitoTRACER - Donor was a gift from Simon Grelet (Addgene plasmid # 233565 ; http://n2t.net/addgene:233565 ; RRID:Addgene_233565)
